>Addgene plasmid #14359 | pAG414GAL-ccdB-DsRed | depositor full sequence | sequence record 8022 | Author sequence
GACGAAAGGGCCTCGTGATACGCCTATTTTTATAGGTTAATGTCATGATAATAATGGTTTCTTAGGACGG
ATCGCTTGCCTGTAACTTACACGCGCCTCGTATCTTTTAATGATGGAATAATTTGGGAATTTACTCTGTG
TTTATTTATTTTTATGTTTTGTATTTGGATTTTAGAAAGTAAATAAAGAAGGTAGAAGAGTTACGGAATG
AAGAAAAAAAAATAAACAAAGGTTTAAAAAATTTCAACAAAAAGCGTACTTTACATATATATTTATTAGA
CAAGAAAAGCAGATTAAATAGATATACATTCGATTAACGATAAGTAAAATGTAAAATCACAGGATTTTCG
TGTGTGGTCTTCTACACAGACAAGATGAAACAATTCGGCATTAATACCTGAGAGCAGGAAGAGCAAGATA
AAAGGTAGTATTTGTTGGCGATCCCCCTAGAGTCTTTTACATCTTCGGAAAACAAAAACTATTTTTTCTT
TAATTTCTTTTTTTACTTTCTATTTTTAATTTATATATTTATATTAAAAAATTTAAATTATAATTATTTT
TATAGCACGTGATGAAAAGGACCCAGGTGGCACTTTTCGGGGAAATGTGCGCGGAACCCCTATTTGTTTA
TTTTTCTAAATACATTCAAATATGTATCCGCTCATGAGACAATAACCCTGATAAATGCTTCAATAATATT
GAAAAAGGAAGAGTATGAGTATTCAACATTTCCGTGTCGCCCTTATTCCCTTTTTTGCGGCATTTTGCCT
TCCTGTTTTTGCTCACCCAGAAACGCTGGTGAAAGTAAAAGATGCTGAAGATCAGTTGGGTGCACGAGTG
GGTTACATCGAACTGGATCTCAACAGCGGTAAGATCCTTGAGAGTTTTCGCCCCGAAGAACGTTTTCCAA
TGATGAGCACTTTTAAAGTTCTGCTATGTGGCGCGGTATTATCCCGTATTGACGCCGGGCAAGAGCAACT
CGGTCGCCGCATACACTATTCTCAGAATGACTTGGTTGAGTACTCACCAGTCACAGAAAAGCATCTTACG
GATGGCATGACAGTAAGAGAATTATGCAGTGCTGCCATAACCATGAGTGATAACACTGCGGCCAACTTAC
TTCTGACAACGATCGGAGGACCGAAGGAGCTAACCGCTTTTTTGCACAACATGGGGGATCATGTAACTCG
CCTTGATCGTTGGGAACCGGAGCTGAATGAAGCCATACCAAACGACGAGCGTGACACCACGATGCCTGTA
GCAATGGCAACAACGTTGCGCAAACTATTAACTGGCGAACTACTTACTCTAGCTTCCCGGCAACAATTAA
TAGACTGGATGGAGGCGGATAAAGTTGCAGGACCACTTCTGCGCTCGGCCCTTCCGGCTGGCTGGTTTAT
TGCTGATAAATCTGGAGCCGGTGAGCGTGGGTCTCGCGGTATCATTGCAGCACTGGGGCCAGATGGTAAG
CCCTCCCGTATCGTAGTTATCTACACGACGGGGAGTCAGGCAACTATGGATGAACGAAATAGACAGATCG
CTGAGATAGGTGCCTCACTGATTAAGCATTGGTAACTGTCAGACCAAGTTTACTCATATATACTTTAGAT
TGATTTAAAACTTCATTTTTAATTTAAAAGGATCTAGGTGAAGATCCTTTTTGATAATCTCATGACCAAA
ATCCCTTAACGTGAGTTTTCGTTCCACTGAGCGTCAGACCCCGTAGAAAAGATCAAAGGATCTTCTTGAG
ATCCTTTTTTTCTGCGCGTAATCTGCTGCTTGCAAACAAAAAAACCACCGCTACCAGCGGTGGTTTGTTT
GCCGGATCAAGAGCTACCAACTCTTTTTCCGAAGGTAACTGGCTTCAGCAGAGCGCAGATACCAAATACT
GTCCTTCTAGTGTAGCCGTAGTTAGGCCACCACTTCAAGAACTCTGTAGCACCGCCTACATACCTCGCTC
TGCTAATCCTGTTACCAGTGGCTGCTGCCAGTGGCGATAAGTCGTGTCTTACCGGGTTGGACTCAAGACG
ATAGTTACCGGATAAGGCGCAGCGGTCGGGCTGAACGGGGGGTTCGTGCACACAGCCCAGCTTGGAGCGA
ACGACCTACACCGAACTGAGATACCTACAGCGTGAGCTATGAGAAAGCGCCACGCTTCCCGAAGGGAGAA
AGGCGGACAGGTATCCGGTAAGCGGCAGGGTCGGAACAGGAGAGCGCACGAGGGAGCTTCCAGGGGGAAA
CGCCTGGTATCTTTATAGTCCTGTCGGGTTTCGCCACCTCTGACTTGAGCGTCGATTTTTGTGATGCTCG
TCAGGGGGGCGGAGCCTATGGAAAAACGCCAGCAACGCGGCCTTTTTACGGTTCCTGGCCTTTTGCTGGC
CTTTTGCTCACATGTTCTTTCCTGCGTTATCCCCTGATTCTGTGGATAACCGTATTACCGCCTTTGAGTG
AGCTGATACCGCTCGCCGCAGCCGAACGACCGAGCGCAGCGAGTCAGTGAGCGAGGAAGCGGAAGAGCGC
CCAATACGCAAACCGCCTCTCCCCGCGCGTTGGCCGATTCATTAATGCAGCTGGCACGACAGGTTTCCCG
ACTGGAAAGCGGGCAGTGAGCGCAACGCAATTAATGTGAGTTACCTCACTCATTAGGCACCCCAGGCTTT
ACACTTTATGCTTCCGGCTCCTATGTTGTGTGGAATTGTGAGCGGATAACAATTTCACACAGGAAACAGC
TATGACCATGATTACGCCAAGCGCGCAATTAACCCTCACTAAAGGGAACAAAAGCTGGAGCTCTAGTACG
GATTAGAAGCCGCCGAGCGGGCGACAGCCCTCCGACGGAAGACTCTCCTCCGTGCGTCCTCGTCTTCACC
GGTCGCGTTCCTGAAACGCAGATGTGCCTCGCGCCGCACTGCTCCGAACAATAAAGATTCTACAATACTA
GCTTTTATGGTTATGAAGAGGAAAAATTGGCAGTAACCTGGCCCCACAAACCTTCAAATTAACGAATCAA
ATTAACAACCATAGGATGATAATGCGATTAGTTTTTTAGCCTTATTTCTGGGGTAATTAATCAGCGAAGC
GATGATTTTTGATCTATTAACAGATATATAAATGGAAAAGCTGCATAACCACTTTAACTAATACTTTCAA
CATTTTCAGTTTGTATTACTTCTTATTCAAATGTCATAAAAGTATCAACAAAAAATTGTTAATATACCTC
TATACTTTAACGTCAAGGAGAAAAAACCCCGGATTCTAGAACTAGTGGATCCCCCATCACAAGTTTGTAC
AAAAAAGCTGAACGAGAAACGTAAAATGATATAAATATCAATATATTAAATTAGATTTTGCATAAAAAAC
AGACTACATAATACTGTAAAACACAACATATCCAGTCACTATGGCGGCCGCATTAGGCACCCCAGGCTTT
ACACTTTATGCTTCCGGCTCGTATAATGTGTGGATTTTGAGTTAGGATCCGTCGAGATTTTCAGGAGCTA
AGGAAGCTAAAATGGAGAAAAAAATCACTGGATATACCACCGTTGATATATCCCAATGGCATCGTAAAGA
ACATTTTGAGGCATTTCAGTCAGTTGCTCAATGTACCTATAACCAGACCGTTCAGCTGGATATTACGGCC
TTTTTAAAGACCGTAAAGAAAAATAAGCACAAGTTTTATCCGGCCTTTATTCACATTCTTGCCCGCCTGA
TGAATGCTCATCCGGAATTCCGTATGGCAATGAAAGACGGTGAGCTGGTGATATGGGATAGTGTTCACCC
TTGTTACACCGTTTTCCATGAGCAAACTGAAACGTTTTCATCGCTCTGGAGTGAATACCACGACGATTTC
CGGCAGTTTCTACACATATATTCGCAAGATGTGGCGTGTTACGGTGAAAACCTGGCCTATTTCCCTAAAG
GGTTTATTGAGAATATGTTTTTCGTCTCAGCCAATCCCTGGGTGAGTTTCACCAGTTTTGATTTAAACGT
GGCCAATATGGACAACTTCTTCGCCCCCGTTTTCACCATGGGCAAATATTATACGCAAGGCGACAAGGTG
CTGATGCCGCTGGCGATTCAGGTTCATCATGCCGTCTGTGATGGCTTCCATGTCGGCAGAATGCTTAATG
AATTACAACAGTACTGCGATGAGTGGCAGGGCGGGGCGTAAACGCCGCGTGGATCCGGCTTACTAAAAGC
CAGATAACAGTATGCGTATTTGCGCGCTGATTTTTGCGGTATAAGAATATATACTGATATGTATACCCGA
AGTATGTCAAAAAGAGGTATGCTATGAAGCAGCGTATTACAGTGACAGTTGACAGCGACAGCTATCAGTT
GCTCAAGGCATATATGATGTCAATATCTCCGGTCTGGTAAGCACAACCATGCAGAATGAAGCCCGTCGTC
TGCGTGCCGAACGCTGGAAAGCGGAAAATCAGGAAGGGATGGCTGAGGTCGCCCGGTTTATTGAAATGAA
CGGCTCTTTTGCTGACGAGAACAGGGGCTGGTGAAATGCAGTTTAAGGTTTACACCTATAAAAGAGAGAG
CCGTTATCGTCTGTTTGTGGATGTACAGAGTGATATTATTGACACGCCCGGGCGACGGATGGTGATCCCC
CTGGCCAGTGCACGTCTGCTGTCAGATAAAGTCTCCCGTGAACTTTACCCGGTGGTGCATATCGGGGATG
AAAGCTGGCGCATGATGACCACCGATATGGCCAGTGTGCCGGTCTCCGTTATCGGGGAAGAAGTGGCTGA
TCTCAGCCACCGCGAAAATGACATCAAAAACGCCATTAACCTGATGTTCTGGGGAATATAAATGTCAGGC
TCCCTTATACACAGCCAGTCTGCAGGTCGACCATAGTGACTGGATATGTTGTGTTTTACAGTATTATGTA
GTCTGTTTTTTATGCAAAATCTAATTTAATATATTGATATTTATATCATTTTACGTTTCTCGTTCAGCTT
TCTTGTACAAAGTGGTGATGGGCTGCAGGAATTCGATATCAAGCTTAATGGACAACACCGAGGACGTCAT
CAAGGAGTTCATGCAGTTCAAGGTGCGCATGGAGGGCTCCGTGAACGGCCACTACTTCGAGATCGAGGGC
GAGGGCGAGGGCAAGCCCTACGAGGGCACCCAGACCGCCAAGCTGCAGGTGACCAAGGGCGGCCCCCTGC
CCTTCGCCTGGGACATCCTGTCCCCCCAGTTCCAGTACGGCTCCAAGGCCTACGTGAAGCACCCCGCCGA
CATCCCCGACTACATGAAGCTGTCCTTCCCCGAGGGCTTCACCTGGGAGCGCTCCATGAACTTCGAGGAC
GGCGGCGTGGTGGAGGTGCAGCAGGACTCCTCCCTGCAGGACGGCACCTTCATCTACAAGGTGAAGTTCA
AGGGCGTGAACTTCCCCGCCGACGGCCCCGTAATGCAGAAGAAGACTGCCGGCTGGGAGCCCTCCACCGA
GAAGCTGTACCCCCAGGACGGCGTGCTGAAGGGCGAGATCTCCCACGCCCTGAAGCTGAAGGACGGCGGC
CACTACACCTGCGACTTCAAGACCGTGTACAAGGCCAAGAAGCCCGTGCAGCTGCCCGGCAACCACTACG
TGGACTCCAAGCTGGACATCACCAACCACAACGAGGACTACACCGTGGTGGAGCAGTACGAGCACGCCGA
GGCCCGCCACTCCGGCTCCCAGTAGCTCGAGTCATGTAATTAGTTATGTCACGCTTACATTCACGCCCTC
CCCCCACATCCGCTCTAACCGAAAAGGAAGGAGTTAGACAACCTGAAGTCTAGGTCCCTATTTATTTTTT
TATAGTTATGTTAGTATTAAGAACGTTATTTATATTTCAAATTTTTCTTTTTTTTCTGTACAGACGCGTG
TACGCATGTAACATTATACTGAAAACCTTGCTTGAGAAGGTTTTGGGACGCTCGAAGGCTTTAATTTGCG
GCCGGTACCCAATTCGCCCTATAGTGAGTCGTATTACGCGCGCTCACTGGCCGTCGTTTTACAACGTCGT
GACTGGGAAAACCCTGGCGTTACCCAACTTAATCGCCTTGCAGCACATCCCCCTTTCGCCAGCTGGCGTA
ATAGCGAAGAGGCCCGCACCGATCGCCCTTCCCAACAGTTGCGCAGCCTGAATGGCGAATGGCGCG
[124 nt withheld, positions 6157-6280]
C
[91 nt withheld, positions 6282-6372]
A
[49 nt withheld, positions 6374-6422]
CCTTTGACGTTGGAGTCCACGTTCTTT
[37 nt withheld, positions 6450-6486]
ACCCTATCTCGGTCTATTCTTTTGATTTATAAGGGATTTTGCCGATTTCGGCCTATTGGTTAAAAAATGA
GCTGATTTAACAAAAATTTAACGCGAATTTTAACAAAATATTAACGTTTACAATTTCCTGATGCGGTATT
TTCTCCTTACGCATCTGTGCGGTATTTCACACCGCATAGGCAAGTGCACAAACAATACTTAAATAAATAC
TACTCAGTAATAACCTATTTCTTAGCATTTTTGACGAAATTTGCTATTTTGTTAGAGTCTTTTACACCAT
TTGTCTCCACACCTCCGCTTACATCAACACCAATAACGCCATTTAATCTAAGCGCATCACCAACATTTTC
TGGCGTCAGTCCACCAGCTAACATAAAATGTAAGCTTTCGGGGCTCTCTTGCCTTCCAACCCAGTCAGAA
ATCGAGTTCCAATCCAAAAGTTCACCTGTCCCACCTGCTTCTGAATCAAACAAGGGAATAAACGAATGAG
GTTTCTGTGAAGCTGCACTGAGTAGTATGTTGCAGTCTTTTGGAAATACGAGTCTTTTAATAACTGGCAA
ACCGAGGAACTCTTGGTATTCTTGCCACGACTCATCTCCATGCAGTTGGACGATATCAATGCCGTAATCA
TTGACCAGAGCCAAAACATCCTCCTTAGGTTGATTACGAAACACGCCAACCAAGTATTTCGGAGTGCCTG
AACTATTTTTATATGCTTTTACAAGACTTGAAATTTTCCTTGCAATAACCGGGTCAATTGTTCTCTTTCT
ATTGGGCACACATATAATACCCAGCAAGTCAGCATCGGAATCTAGAGCACATTCTGCGGCCTCTGTGCTC
TGCAAGCCGCAAACTTTCACCAATGGACCAGAACTACCTGTGAAATTAATAACAGACATACTCCAAGCTG
CCTTTGTGTGCTTAATCACGTATACTCACGTGCTCAATAGTCACCAATGCCCTCCCTCTTGGCCCTCTCC
TTTTCTTTTTTCGACCGAATTAATTCTTAATCGGCAAAAAAAGAAAAGCTCCGGATCAAGATTGTACGTA
AGGTGACAAGCTATTTTTCAATAAAGAATATCTTCCACTACTGCCATCTGGCGTCATAACTGCAAAGTAC
ACATATATTACGATGCTGTCTATTAAATGCTTCCTATATTATATATATAGTAATGTCGTTTATGGTGCAC
TCTCAGTACAATCTGCTCTGATGCCGCATAGTTAAGCCAGCCCCGACACCCGCCAACACCCGCTGACGCG
CCCTGACGGGCTTGTCTGCTCCCGGCATCCGCTTACAGACAAGCTGTGACCGTCTCCGGGAGCTGCATGT
GTCAGAGGTTTTCACCGTCATCACCGAAACGCGCGA
Features (pLannotate 1.2.2; 29 found; start..end, strand, type, name):
     70..573     -  misc_feature   CEN/ARS: S. cerevisiae CEN6 centromere fused to an autonomously replicating sequence
    610..714     +  promoter       AmpR promoter: bla
    715..1575    +  CDS            AmpR: β-lactamase; bla; confers resistance to ampicillin, carbenicillin, and related antibiotics
   1746..2334    +  rep_origin     ori: high-copy-number ColE1/pMB1/pBR322/pUC origin of replication
   2517..2609    +  CDS            lacI (fragment): lac repressor; lacI; The lac repressor binds to the lac operator to inhibit transcription in E. coli. This inhibition can be relieved by adding lactose or isopropyl-β-D-thiogalactopyranoside (IPTG).
   2622..2643    +  protein_bind   CAP binding site: CAP binding activates transcription in the presence of cAMP. E. coli catabolite activator protein
   2658..2688    +  promoter       lac promoter: promoter for the E. coli lac operon
   2696..2712    +  protein_bind   lac operator: The lac repressor binds to the lac operator to inhibit transcription in E. coli. This inhibition can be relieved by adding lactose or isopropyl-β-D-thiogalactopyranoside (IPTG). lac repressor encoded by lacI
   2757..2775    +  promoter       T3 promoter: promoter for bacteriophage T3 RNA polymerase
   2799..3240    +  promoter       GAL1 promoter: S. cerevisiae GAL1; inducible promoter, regulated by Gal4
   3255..3275    +  misc_feature   MCS (fragment): pBluescript multiple cloning site
   3279..3403    +  protein_bind   attR1: mutant version of attR; recombination site for the Gateway® LR reaction LR Clonase™
   3428..3458    +  promoter       lac UV5 promoter: E. coli lac promoter with an "up" mutation
   3482..3511    +  promoter       cat promoter (fragment): promoter of the E. coli cat gene encoding chloramphenicol acetyltransferase
   3512..4171    +  CDS            CmR: chloramphenicol acetyltransferase; cat; confers resistance to chloramphenicol
   4353..4511    +  CDS            ccdA (fragment): CCDA_ECO57 - Also known as H, letA. Experimental evidence at protein level: Swiss-Prot protein existence level 1. Antitoxin component of a type II toxin-antitoxin (TA) system which inhibits the post-segregational killing (PSK) of plasmid-free cells, also referred to as a plasmid addiction system. Binds to and blocks the activity of CcdB; will also remove bound CcdB protein from the CcdB-GyrA complex by forming a CcdA-CcdB complex, a process termed rejuvenation. Functions as a transcriptional corepressor for the ccdAB operon, repression also requires CcdB (By similarity). From Escherichia coli
   4516..4818    +  CDS            ccdB: CCDB_ECOLI - Also known as G, letB, letD. Experimental evidence at protein level: Swiss-Prot protein existence level 1. Toxic component of a type II toxin-antitoxin (TA) system, functioning in plasmid maintainence. Responsible for the post- segregational killing (PSK) of plasmid-free cells, also referred to as a plasmid addiction system. Half-life of over 2 hours. Cell killing by CcdB is accompanied by filamentation, defects in chromosome and plasmid segregation, defects in cell division, formation of anucleate cells, decreased DNA synthesis and plasmid loss. Interferes with the activity of DN
   4862..4986    -  protein_bind   attR2: mutant version of attR; recombination site for the Gateway® LR reaction LR Clonase™
   4990..5017    +  misc_feature   MCS (fragment): pBluescript multiple cloning site
   5018..5695    +  CDS            DsRed-Monomer: monomeric derivative of DsRed fluorescent protein (Strongin et al., 2007) mammalian codon-optimized
   5702..5949    +  terminator     CYC1 terminator: S. cerevisiae CYC1; transcription terminator for CYC1
   5968..5986    -  promoter       T7 promoter: promoter for bacteriophage T7 RNA polymerase
   5994..6149    +  CDS            lacZα (fragment): LacZα fragment of β-galactosidase; lacZ fragment
   6157..6612    +  rep_origin     f1 ori (sequence partly withheld): f1 bacteriophage origin of replication; arrow indicates direction of (+) strand synthesis
   6613..6664    -  misc_feature   bom (fragment): basis of mobility region from pBR322
   6711..7385    -  CDS            TRP1: phosphoribosylanthranilate isomerase, required for tryptophan biosynthesis; S. cerevisiae TRP1; yeast auxotrophic marker
   7386..7666    -  promoter       TRP1 promoter: S. cerevisiae TRP1
   7667..7716    -  misc_feature   bom (fragment): basis of mobility region from pBR322
   7818..1       -  CDS            rop (fragment) (across the origin): Rop protein, which maintains plasmids at low copy number; rop
