>Addgene plasmid #14359 | pAG414GAL-ccdB-DsRed | addgene full sequence | sequence record 130045 | Addgene NGS Result
GACGAAAGGGCCTCGTGATACGCCTATTTTTATAGGTTAATGTCATGATAATAATGGTTTCTTAGACGGA
TCGCTTGCCTGTAACTTACACGCGCCTCGTATCTTTTAATGATGGAATAATTTGGGAATTTACTCTGTGT
TTATTTATTTTTATGTTTTGTATTTGGATTTTAGAAAGTAAATAAAGAAGGTAGAAGAGTTACGGAATGA
AGAAAAAAAAATAAACAAAGGTTTAAAAAATTTCAACAAAAAGCGTACTTTACATATATATTTATTAGAC
AAGAAAAGCAGATTAAATAGATATACATTCGATTAACGATAAGTAAAATGTAAAATCACAGGATTTTCGT
GTGTGGTCTTCTACACAGACAAGATGAAACAATTCGGCATTAATACCTGAGAGCAGGAAGAGCAAGATAA
AAGGTAGTATTTGTTGGCGATCCCCCTAGAGTCTTTTACATCTTCGGAAAACAAAAACTATTTTTTCTTT
AATTTCTTTTTTTACTTTCTATTTTTAATTTATATATTTATATTAAAAAATTTAAATTATAATTATTTTT
ATAGCACGTGATGAAAAGGACCCAGGTGGCACTTTTCGGGGAAATGTGCGCGGAACCCCTATTTGTTTAT
TTTTCTAAATACATTCAAATATGTATCCGCTCATGAGACAATAACCCTGATAAATGCTTCAATAATATTG
AAAAAGGAAGAGTATGAGTATTCAACATTTCCGTGTCGCCCTTATTCCCTTTTTTGCGGCATTTTGCCTT
CCTGTTTTTGCTCACCCAGAAACGCTGGTGAAAGTAAAAGATGCTGAAGATCAGTTGGGTGCACGAGTGG
GTTACATCGAACTGGATCTCAACAGCGGTAAGATCCTTGAGAGTTTTCGCCCCGAAGAACGTTTTCCAAT
GATGAGCACTTTTAAAGTTCTGCTATGTGGCGCGGTATTATCCCGTATTGACGCCGGGCAAGAGCAACTC
GGTCGCCGCATACACTATTCTCAGAATGACTTGGTTGAGTACTCACCAGTCACAGAAAAGCATCTTACGG
ATGGCATGACAGTAAGAGAATTATGCAGTGCTGCCATAACCATGAGTGATAACACTGCGGCCAACTTACT
TCTGACAACGATCGGAGGACCGAAGGAGCTAACCGCTTTTTTGCACAACATGGGGGATCATGTAACTCGC
CTTGATCGTTGGGAACCGGAGCTGAATGAAGCCATACCAAACGACGAGCGTGACACCACGATGCCTGTAG
CAATGGCAACAACGTTGCGCAAACTATTAACTGGCGAACTACTTACTCTAGCTTCCCGGCAACAATTAAT
AGACTGGATGGAGGCGGATAAAGTTGCAGGACCACTTCTGCGCTCGGCCCTTCCGGCTGGCTGGTTTATT
GCTGATAAATCTGGAGCCGGTGAGCGTGGGTCTCGCGGTATCATTGCAGCACTGGGGCCAGATGGTAAGC
CCTCCCGTATCGTAGTTATCTACACGACGGGGAGTCAGGCAACTATGGATGAACGAAATAGACAGATCGC
TGAGATAGGTGCCTCACTGATTAAGCATTGGTAACTGTCAGACCAAGTTTACTCATATATACTTTAGATT
GATTTAAAACTTCATTTTTAATTTAAAAGGATCTAGGTGAAGATCCTTTTTGATAATCTCATGACCAAAA
TCCCTTAACGTGAGTTTTCGTTCCACTGAGCGTCAGACCCCGTAGAAAAGATCAAAGGATCTTCTTGAGA
TCCTTTTTTTCTGCGCGTAATCTGCTGCTTGCAAACAAAAAAACCACCGCTACCAGCGGTGGTTTGTTTG
CCGGATCAAGAGCTACCAACTCTTTTTCCGAAGGTAACTGGCTTCAGCAGAGCGCAGATACCAAATACTG
TTCTTCTAGTGTAGCCGTAGTTAGGCCACCACTTCAAGAACTCTGTAGCACCGCCTACATACCTCGCTCT
GCTAATCCTGTTACCAGTGGCTGCTGCCAGTGGCGATAAGTCGTGTCTTACCGGGTTGGACTCAAGACGA
TAGTTACCGGATAAGGCGCAGCGGTCGGGCTGAACGGGGGGTTCGTGCACACAGCCCAGCTTGGAGCGAA
CGACCTACACCGAACTGAGATACCTACAGCGTGAGCTATGAGAAAGCGCCACGCTTCCCGAAGGGAGAAA
GGCGGACAGGTATCCGGTAAGCGGCAGGGTCGGAACAGGAGAGCGCACGAGGGAGCTTCCAGGGGGAAAC
GCCTGGTATCTTTATAGTCCTGTCGGGTTTCGCCACCTCTGACTTGAGCGTCGATTTTTGTGATGCTCGT
CAGGGGGGCGGAGCCTATGGAAAAACGCCAGCAACGCGGCCTTTTTACGGTTCCTGGCCTTTTGCTGGCC
TTTTGCTCACATGTTCTTTCCTGCGTTATCCCCTGATTCTGTGGATAACCGTATTACCGCCTTTGAGTGA
GCTGATACCGCTCGCCGCAGCCGAACGACCGAGCGCAGCGAGTCAGTGAGCGAGGAAGCGGAAGAGCGCC
CAATACGCAAACCGCCTCTCCCCGCGCGTTGGCCGATTCATTAATGCAGCTGGCACGACAGGTTTCCCGA
CTGGAAAGCGGGCAGTGAGCGCAACGCAATTAATGTGAGTTAGCTCACTCATTAGGCACCCCAGGCTTTA
CACTTTATGCTTCCGGCTCGTATGTTGTGTGGAATTGTGAGCGGATAACAATTTCACACAGGAAACAGCT
ATGACCATGATTACGCCAAGCGCGCAATTAACCCTCACTAAAGGGAACAAAAGCTGGAGCTCTAGTACGG
ATTAGAAGCCGCCGAGCGGGTGACAGCCCTCCGAAGGAAGACTCTCCTCCGTGCGTCCTCGTCTTCACCG
GTCGCGTTCCTGAAACGCAGATGTGCCTCGCGCCGCACTGCTCCGAACAATAAAGATTCTACAATACTAG
CTTTTATGGTTATGAAGAGGAAAAATTGGCAGTAACCTGGCCCCACAAACCTTCAAATGAACGAATCAAA
TTAACAACCATAGGATGATAATGCGATTAGTTTTTTAGCCTTATTTCTGGGGTAATTAATCAGCGAAGCG
ATGATTTTTGATCTATTAACAGATATATAAATGCAAAAACTGCATAACCACTTTAACTAATACTTTCAAC
ATTTTCGGTTTGTATTACTTCTTATTCAAATGTAATAAAAGTATCAACAAAAAATTGTTAATATACCTCT
ATACTTTAACGTCAAGGAGAAAAAACCCCGGATTCTAGAACTAGTGGATCCCCCATCACAAGTTTGTACA
AAAAAGCTGAACGAGAAACGTAAAATGATATAAATATCAATATATTAAATTAGATTTTGCATAAAAAACA
GACTACATAATACTGTAAAACACAACATATCCAGTCACTATGGCGGCCGCATTAGGCACCCCAGGCTTTA
CACTTTATGCTTCCGGCTCGTATAATGTGTGGATTTTGAGTTAGGATCCGTCGAGATTTTCAGGAGCTAA
GGAAGCTAAAATGGAGAAAAAAATCACTGGATATACCACCGTTGATATATCCCAATGGCATCGTAAAGAA
CATTTTGAGGCATTTCAGTCAGTTGCTCAATGTACCTATAACCAGACCGTTCAGCTGGATATTACGGCCT
TTTTAAAGACCGTAAAGAAAAATAAGCACAAGTTTTATCCGGCCTTTATTCACATTCTTGCCCGCCTGAT
GAATGCTCATCCGGAATTCCGTATGGCAATGAAAGACGGTGAGCTGGTGATATGGGATAGTGTTCACCCT
TGTTACACCGTTTTCCATGAGCAAACTGAAACGTTTTCATCGCTCTGGAGTGAATACCACGACGATTTCC
GGCAGTTTCTACACATATATTCGCAAGATGTGGCGTGTTACGGTGAAAACCTGGCCTATTTCCCTAAAGG
GTTTATTGAGAATATGTTTTTCGTCTCAGCCAATCCCTGGGTGAGTTTCACCAGTTTTGATTTAAACGTG
GCCAATATGGACAACTTCTTCGCCCCCGTTTTCACCATGGGCAAATATTATACGCAAGGCGACAAGGTGC
TGATGCCGCTGGCGATTCAGGTTCATCATGCCGTTTGTGATGGCTTCCATGTCGGCAGAATGCTTAATGA
ATTACAACAGTACTGCGATGAGTGGCAGGGCGGGGCGTAAACGCGTGGATCCGGCTTACTAAAAGCCAGA
TAACAGTATGCGTATTTGCGCGCTGATTTTTGCGGTATAAGAATATATACTGATATGTATACCCGAAGTA
TGTCAAAAAGAGGTATGCTATGAAGCAGCGTATTACAGTGACAGTTGACAGCGACAGCTATCAGTTGCTC
AAGGCATATATGATGTCAATATCTCCGGTCTGGTAAGCACAACCATGCAGAATGAAGCCCGTCGTCTGCG
TGCCGAACGCTGGAAAGCGGAAAATCAGGAAGGGATGGCTGAGGTCGCCCGGTTTATTGAAATGAACGGC
TCTTTTGCTGACGAGAACAGGGGCTGGTGAAATGCAGTTTAAGGTTTACACCTATAAAAGAGAGAGCCGT
TATCGTCTGTTTGTGGATGTACAGAGTGATATTATTGACACGCCCGGGCGACGGATGGTGATCCCCCTGG
CCAGTGCACGTCTGCTGTCAGATAAAGTCTCCCGTGAACTTTACCCGGTGGTGCATATCGGGGATGAAAG
CTGGCGCATGATGACCACCGATATGGCCAGTGTGCCGGTCTCCGTTATCGGGGAAGAAGTGGCTGATCTC
AGCCACCGCGAAAATGACATCAAAAACGCCATTAACCTGATGTTCTGGGGAATATAAATGTCAGGCTCCC
TTATACACAGCCAGTCTGCAGGTCGACCATAGTGACTGGATATGTTGTGTTTTACAGTATTATGTAGTCT
GTTTTTTATGCAAAATCTAATTTAATATATTGATATTTATATCATTTTACGTTTCTCGTTCAGCTTTCTT
GTACAAAGTGGTGATGGGCTGCAGGAATTCGATATCAAGCTTAATGGACAACACCGAGGACGTCATCAAG
GAGTTCATGCAGTTCAAGGTGCGCATGGAGGGCTCCGTGAACGGCCACTACTTCGAGATCGAGGGCGAGG
GCGAGGGCAAGCCCTACGAGGGCACCCAGACCGCCAAGCTGCAGGTGACCAAGGGCGGCCCCCTGCCCTT
CGCCTGGGACATCCTGTCCCCCCAGTTCCAGTACGGCTCCAAGGCCTACGTGAAGCACCCCGCCGACATC
CCCGACTACATGAAGCTGTCCTTCCCCGAGGGCTTCACCTGGGAGCGCTCCATGAACTTCGAGGACGGCG
GCGTGGTGGAGGTGCAGCAGGACTCCTCCCTGCAGGACGGCACCTTCATCTACAAGGTGAAGTTCAAGGG
CGTGAACTTCCCCGCCGACGGCCCCGTAATGCAGAAGAAGACTGCCGGCTGGGAGCCCTCCACCGAGAAG
CTGTACCCCCAGGACGGCGTGCTGAAGGGCGAGATCTCCCACGCCCTGAAGCTGAAGGACGGCGGCCACT
ACACCTGCGACTTCAAGACCGTGTACAAGGCCAAGAAGCCCGTGCAGCTGCCCGGCAACCACTACGTGGA
CTCCAAGCTGGACATCACCAACCACAACGAGGACTACACCGTGGTGGAGCAGTACGAGCACGCCGAGGCC
CGCCACTCCGGCTCCCAGTAGCTCGAGTCATGTAATTAGTTATGTCACGCTTACATTCACGCCCTCCCCC
CACATCCGCTCTAACCGAAAAGGAAGGAGTTAGACAACCTGAAGTCTAGGTCCCTATTTATTTTTTTATA
GTTATGTTAGTATTAAGAACGTTATTTATATTTCAAATTTTTCTTTTTTTTCTGTACAGACGCGTGTACG
CATGTAACATTATACTGAAAACCTTGCTTGAGAAGGTTTTGGGACGCTCGAAGGCTTTAATTTGCGGCCG
GTACCCAATTCGCCCTATAGTGAGTCGTATTACGCGCGCTCACTGGCCGTCGTTTTACAACGTCGTGACT
GGGAAAACCCTGGCGTTACCCAACTTAATCGCCTTGCAGCACATCCCCCTTTCGCCAGCTGGCGTAATAG
CGAAGAGGCCCGCACCGATCGCCCTTCCCAACAGTTGCGCAGCCTGAATGGCGAATGG
[124 nt withheld, positions 6149-6272]
C
[91 nt withheld, positions 6274-6364]
A
[49 nt withheld, positions 6366-6414]
CCTTTGACGTTGGAGTCCACGTTCTTT
[37 nt withheld, positions 6442-6478]
ACCCTATCTCGGTCTATTCTTTTGATTTATAAGGGATTTTGCCGATTTCGGCCTATTGGTTAAAAAATGA
GCTGATTTAACAAAAATTTAACGCGAATTTTAACAAAATATTAACGCTTACAATTTCCTGATGCGGTATT
TTCTCCTTACGCATCTGTGCGGTATTTCACACCGCATAGATCGGCAAGTGCACAAACAATACTTAAATAA
ATACTACTCAGTAATAACCTATTTCTTAGCATTTTTGACGAAATTTGCTATTTTGTTAGAGTCTTTTACA
CCATTTGTCTCCACACCTCCGCTTACATCAACACCAATAACGCCATTTAATCTAAGCGCATCACCAACAT
TTTCTGGCGTCAGTCCACCAGCTAACATAAAATGTAAGCTTTCGGGGCTCTCTTGCCTTCCAACCCAGTC
AGAAATCGAGTTCCAATCCAAAAGTTCACCTGTCCCACCTGCTTCTGAATCAAACAAGGGAATAAACGAA
TGAGGTTTCTGTGAAGCTGCACTGAGTAGTATGTTGCAGTCTTTTGGAAATACGAGTCTTTTAATAACTG
GCAAACCGAGGAACTCTTGGTATTCTTGCCACGACTCATCTCCATGCAGTTGGACGATATCAATGCCGTA
ATCATTGACCAGAGCCAAAACATCCTCCTTAGGTTGATTACGAAACACGCCAACCAAGTATTTCGGAGTG
CCTGAACTATTTTTATATGCTTTTACAAGACTTGAAATTTTCCTTGCAATAACCGGGTCAATTGTTCTCT
TTCTATTGGGCACACATATAATACCCAGCAAGTCAGCATCGGAATCTAGAGCACATTCTGCGGCCTCTGT
GCTCTGCAAGCCGCAAACTTTCACCAATGGACCAGAACTACCTGTGAAATTAATAACAGACATACTCCAA
GCTGCCTTTGTGTGCTTAATCACGTATACTCACGTGCTCAATAGTCACCAATGCCCTCCCTCTTGGCCCT
CTCCTTTTCTTTTTTCGACCGAATTAATTCTTAATCGGCAAAAAAAGAAAAGCTCCGGATCAAGATTGTA
CGTAAGGTGACAAGCTATTTTTCAATAAAGAATATCTTCCACTACTGCCATCTGGCGTCATAACTGCAAA
GTACACATATATTACGATGCTGTTCTATTAAATGCTTCCTATATTATATATATAGTAATGTCGTGATCTA
TGGTGCACTCTCAGTACAATCTGCTCTGATGCCGCATAGTTAAGCCAGCCCCGACACCCGCCAACACCCG
CTGACGCGCCCTGACGGGCTTGTCTGCTCCCGGCATCCGCTTACAGACAAGCTGTGACCGTCTCCGGGAG
CTGCATGTGTCAGAGGTTTTCACCGTCATCACCGAAACGCGCGA
Features (pLannotate 1.2.2; 29 found; start..end, strand, type, name):
     69..572     -  misc_feature   CEN/ARS: S. cerevisiae CEN6 centromere fused to an autonomously replicating sequence
    609..713     +  promoter       AmpR promoter: bla
    714..1574    +  CDS            AmpR: β-lactamase; bla; confers resistance to ampicillin, carbenicillin, and related antibiotics
   1745..2333    +  rep_origin     ori: high-copy-number ColE1/pMB1/pBR322/pUC origin of replication
   2516..2608    +  CDS            lacI (fragment): lac repressor; lacI; The lac repressor binds to the lac operator to inhibit transcription in E. coli. This inhibition can be relieved by adding lactose or isopropyl-β-D-thiogalactopyranoside (IPTG).
   2621..2642    +  protein_bind   CAP binding site: CAP binding activates transcription in the presence of cAMP. E. coli catabolite activator protein
   2657..2687    +  promoter       lac promoter: promoter for the E. coli lac operon
   2695..2711    +  protein_bind   lac operator: The lac repressor binds to the lac operator to inhibit transcription in E. coli. This inhibition can be relieved by adding lactose or isopropyl-β-D-thiogalactopyranoside (IPTG). lac repressor encoded by lacI
   2756..2774    +  promoter       T3 promoter: promoter for bacteriophage T3 RNA polymerase
   2798..3239    +  promoter       GAL1 promoter: S. cerevisiae GAL1; inducible promoter, regulated by Gal4
   3254..3274    +  misc_feature   MCS (fragment): pBluescript multiple cloning site
   3278..3402    +  protein_bind   attR1: mutant version of attR; recombination site for the Gateway® LR reaction LR Clonase™
   3427..3457    +  promoter       lac UV5 promoter: E. coli lac promoter with an "up" mutation
   3481..3510    +  promoter       cat promoter (fragment): promoter of the E. coli cat gene encoding chloramphenicol acetyltransferase
   3511..4170    +  CDS            CmR: chloramphenicol acetyltransferase; cat; confers resistance to chloramphenicol
   4349..4507    +  CDS            ccdA (fragment): CCDA_ECO57 - Also known as H, letA. Experimental evidence at protein level: Swiss-Prot protein existence level 1. Antitoxin component of a type II toxin-antitoxin (TA) system which inhibits the post-segregational killing (PSK) of plasmid-free cells, also referred to as a plasmid addiction system. Binds to and blocks the activity of CcdB; will also remove bound CcdB protein from the CcdB-GyrA complex by forming a CcdA-CcdB complex, a process termed rejuvenation. Functions as a transcriptional corepressor for the ccdAB operon, repression also requires CcdB (By similarity). From Escherichia coli
   4512..4814    +  CDS            ccdB: CCDB_ECOLI - Also known as G, letB, letD. Experimental evidence at protein level: Swiss-Prot protein existence level 1. Toxic component of a type II toxin-antitoxin (TA) system, functioning in plasmid maintainence. Responsible for the post- segregational killing (PSK) of plasmid-free cells, also referred to as a plasmid addiction system. Half-life of over 2 hours. Cell killing by CcdB is accompanied by filamentation, defects in chromosome and plasmid segregation, defects in cell division, formation of anucleate cells, decreased DNA synthesis and plasmid loss. Interferes with the activity of DN
   4858..4982    -  protein_bind   attR2: mutant version of attR; recombination site for the Gateway® LR reaction LR Clonase™
   4986..5013    +  misc_feature   MCS (fragment): pBluescript multiple cloning site
   5014..5691    +  CDS            DsRed-Monomer: monomeric derivative of DsRed fluorescent protein (Strongin et al., 2007) mammalian codon-optimized
   5698..5945    +  terminator     CYC1 terminator: S. cerevisiae CYC1; transcription terminator for CYC1
   5964..5982    -  promoter       T7 promoter: promoter for bacteriophage T7 RNA polymerase
   5990..6145    +  CDS            lacZα (fragment): LacZα fragment of β-galactosidase; lacZ fragment
   6149..6577    +  rep_origin     f1 ori (sequence partly withheld): f1 bacteriophage origin of replication; arrow indicates direction of (+) strand synthesis
   6605..6656    -  misc_feature   bom (fragment): basis of mobility region from pBR322
   6707..7381    -  CDS            TRP1: phosphoribosylanthranilate isomerase, required for tryptophan biosynthesis; S. cerevisiae TRP1; yeast auxotrophic marker
   7382..7529    -  promoter       TRP1 promoter: S. cerevisiae TRP1
   7667..7716    -  misc_feature   bom (fragment): basis of mobility region from pBR322
   7818..1       -  CDS            rop (fragment) (across the origin): Rop protein, which maintains plasmids at low copy number; rop
