[The description below was written by a language model from this plasmid's Addgene catalogue record and pLannotate feature annotations shown in this document.]
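Description:
pAG414GAL-ccdB-DsRed is an empty Gateway destination vector for galactose-inducible expression of C-terminally DsRed-tagged proteins in Saccharomyces cerevisiae. It is built on the pRS414 backbone and is a centromeric plasmid: a CEN6/ARS element provides stable, low-copy maintenance in yeast, and the TRP1 gene with its own promoter allows selection in tryptophan auxotrophs. In E. coli it replicates from a ColE1/pUC-type origin and carries an ampicillin resistance gene. An f1 origin and remnants of the pBluescript-style lacZα/MCS region, with flanking T3 and T7 promoters, are also present.

The expression unit consists of the Gal4-regulated GAL1 promoter, a Gateway cassette bounded by attR1 and attR2, a DsRed coding sequence (annotated as the monomeric DsRed-Monomer variant), and the CYC1 terminator. The cassette contains a chloramphenicol resistance gene and the ccdB toxin gene, along with a ccdA fragment. Because ccdB kills ordinary E. coli strains, the unrecombined vector is propagated in ccdB-tolerant hosts under combined chloramphenicol and ampicillin selection. In an LR reaction with an entry clone, the cassette is replaced by the gene of interest. Loss of ccdB then counterselects against unrecombined vector in standard strains. An open reading frame lacking a stop codon and kept in frame is then fused to DsRed at its C-terminus.

The vector belongs to a suite of yeast Gateway plasmids designed for high-throughput genetic analysis, and red fluorescent fusions of this kind are typically used to follow the expression and localisation of induced proteins. The two feature tables, from the depositor's sequence and the repository's sequencing result, are the same length and agree apart from shifts of a few bases and different annotated extents for the f1 ori and TRP1 promoter.
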