Addgene plasmid #14359: pAG414GAL-ccdB-DsRed
Purpose: (Empty Backbone)
Depositing lab: Susan Lindquist. Depositing organization: Whitehead Institute for Biomedical Research. Publication: A suite of Gateway cloning vectors for high-throughput genetic analysis in Saccharomyces cerevisiae. Alberti S, Gitler AD, Lindquist S. Yeast. 2007 Oct . 24(10):913-9. 10.1002/yea.1502 PubMed 17583893.
Backbone
  Vector backbone: pRS414
  Vector type: Yeast Expression ; Gateway Destination
  Selectable markers: TRP1
Growth in bacteria
  Bacterial resistance: Chloramphenicol and Ampicillin, 25 & 100 μg/mL
  Growth temperature: 37°C
  Growth strain: ccdB Survival
  Growth instructions: DB3.1, ccdB Survival
  Copy number: Unknown
Gene/Insert
  Gene/Insert name: None
  Tag / fusion protein: DsRed (C terminal on backbone)
  Cloning method: Gateway Cloning
  Sequencing primers: 5′ GAL1
Terms and licenses: Academic/Nonprofit Terms; Industry Terms: Not Available to Industry
Depositor comments: Type of plasmid: CEN. This plasmid contains the Gateway technology from Invitrogen; Invitrogen requires purchasing of Gateway Clonase for carrying out the Gateway recombinational cloning reaction http://www.invitrogen.com Please note that the full plasmid sequence is provided as a reference only, and may not match the exact sequence of the plasmid.
How to cite: pAG414GAL-ccdB-DsRed was a gift from Susan Lindquist (Addgene plasmid # 14359 ; http://n2t.net/addgene:14359 ; RRID:Addgene_14359)
