>Addgene plasmid #14359 | pAG414GAL-ccdB-DsRed | addgene partial sequence | sequence record 20960 | 14359 with pRS_marker
GGAAGCATTTAATAGAACAGCATCGTAATATATGTGTACTTTGCAGTTATGACGCCAGATGGCAGTAGTG
GAAGATATTCTTTATTGAAAAATAGCTTGTCACCTTACGTACAATCTTGATCCGGAGCTTTTCTTTTTTT
GCCGATTAAGAATTAATTCGGTCGAAAAAAGAAAAGGAGAGGGCCAAGAGGGAGGGCATTGGTGACTATT
GAGCACGTGAGTATACGTGATTAAGCACACAAAGGCAGCTTGGAGTATGTCTGTTATTAATTTCACAGGT
AGTTCTGGTCCATTGGTGAAAGTTTGCGGCTTGCAGAGCACAGAGGCCGCAGAATGTGCTCTAGATTCCG
ATGCTGACTTGCTGGGTATTATATGTGTGCCCAATAGAAAGAGAACAATTGACCCGGTTATTGCAAGGAA
AATTTCAAGTCTTGTAAAAGCATATAAAAATAGTTCAGGCACTCCGAAATACTTGGTTGGCGTGTTTCGT
AATCAACCTAAGGAGGATGTTTTGGCTCTGGTCAATGATTACGGCATTGATATCGTCCAACTGCATGGAG
ATGAGTCGTGGCAAGAATACCAAGAGTTCCTCGGTTTGCCAGTTATTAAAAGACTCGTATTTCCAAAAGA
CTGCAACATACTACTCAGTGCAGCTTCACAGAAACCTCATTCGTTTATTCCCTTGTTTGATTC
