>Addgene plasmid #14359 | pAG414GAL-ccdB-DsRed | addgene partial sequence | sequence record 20961 | 14359 with GW5
GGAAGCATAAAGTGTAAAGCCTGGGGGTGCCTAATGCGGCCGCCATAGTGACTGGATATGTTGTGTTTTA
CAGTATTATGTAGTCTGTTTTTTATGCAAAATCTAATTTAATATATTGATATTTATATCATTTTACGTTT
CTCGTTCAGCTTTTTTGTACAAACTTGTGATGGGGGATCCACTAGTTCTAGAATCCGGGGTTTTTTCTCC
TTGACGTTAAAGTATAGAGGTATATTAACAATTTTTTGTTGATACTTTTATTACATTTGAATAAGAAGTA
ATACAAACCGAAAATGTTGAAAGTATTAGTTAAAGTGGTTATGCAGTTTTTGCATTTATATATCTGTTAA
TAGATCAAAAATCATCGCTTCGCTGATTAATTACCCCAGAAATAAGGCTAAAAAACTAATCGCATTATCA
TCCTATGGTTGTTAATTTGATTCGTTCATTTGAAGGTTTGTGGGGCCAGGTTACTGCCAATTTTTCCTCT
TCATAACCATAAAAGCTAGTATTGTAGAATCTTTATTGTTCGGAGCAGTGCGGCGCGAGGCACATCTGCG
TTTCAGGAACGCGACCGGTGAAGACGAGGACGCACGGAGGAGAGTCTTCCTTCGGAGGGCTGTCACCCGC
TCGGCGGCTTCTAATCCGTACTAGAGCTCCAGCTTTTGTTCCCTTTAGTGAGGGTTAATTGCGCGCTTGG
CGTAATCATGGTCAT
