>Addgene plasmid #14359 | pAG414GAL-ccdB-DsRed | addgene partial sequence | sequence record 20962 | 14359 with GW3
CGGGGAGAAGTGGCTGATCTCAGCCACCGCGAAAATGACATCAAAAACGCCATTAACCTGATGTTCTGGG
GAATATAAATGTCAGGCTCCCTTATACACAGCCAGTCTGCAGGTCGACCATAGTGACTGGATATGTTGTG
TTTTACAGTATTATGTAGTCTGTTTTTTATGCAAAATCTAATTTAATATATTGATATTTATATCATTTTA
CGTTTCTCGTTCAGCTTTCTTGTACAAAGTGGTGATGGGCTGCAGGAATTCGATATCAAGCTTAATGGAC
AACACCGAGGACGTCATCAAGGAGTTCATGCAGTTCAAGGTGCGCATGGAGGGCTCCGTGAACGGCCACT
ACTTCGAGATCGAGGGCGAGGGCGAGGGCAAGCCCTACGAGGGCACCCAGACCGCCAAGCTGCAGGTGAC
CAAGGGCGGCCCCCTGCCCTTCGCCTGGGACATCCTGTCCCCCCAGTTCCAGTACGGCTCCAAGGCCTAC
GTGAAGCACCCCGCCGACATCCCCGACTACATGAAGCTGTCCTTCCCCGAGGGCTTCACCTGGGAGCGCT
CCATGAACTTCGAGGACGGCGGCGTGGTGGAGGTGCAGCAGGACTCCTCCCTGCAGGACGGCACCTTCAT
CTACAAGGTGAAGTTCAAGGGCGTGAACTTCCCCGCCGACGGCCCCGTAATG
